>Addgene plasmid #159416 | pL0-NbPT5bPro | addgene full sequence | sequence record 323164 | Addgene NGS Result
AATGTGAGACCACGAAGTGGCTCTTCAGTGGACGAAAGGGCCTCGTGATACGCCTATTTTTATAGGTTAA
TGTCATGATAATAATGGTTTCTTAGACGTCAGGTGGCACTTTTCGGGGAAATGTGCGCGGAACCCCTATT
TGTTTATTTTTCTAAATACATTCAAATATGTATCCGCTCATGAGACAATAACCCTGATAAATGCTTCAAT
AATATTGAAAAAGGAAGAGTATGCGCTCACGCAACTGGTCCAGAACCTTGACCGAACGCAGCGGTGGTAA
CGGCGCAGTGGCGGTTTTCATGGCTTGTTATGACTGTTTTTTTTTGGGGTACAGTCTATGCCTCGGGCAT
CCAAGCAGCAAGCGCGTTACGCCGTGGGTCGATGTTTGATGTTATGGAGCAGCAACGATGTTACGCAGCA
GGGCAGTCGCCCTAAAACAAAGTTAAACATCATGAGGGAAGCGGTGATCGCCGAAGTATCGACTCAACTA
TCAGAGGTAGTTGGCGTCATCGAGCGCCATCTCGAACCGACGTTGCTGGCCGTACATTTGTACGGCTCCG
CAGTGGATGGCGGCCTGAAGCCACACAGCGATATTGATTTGCTGGTTACGGTGACCGTAAGGCTTGATGA
AACAACGCGGCGAGCTTTGATCAACGACCTTTTGGAAACTTCGGCTTCCCCTGGAGAGAGCGAGATTCTC
CGCGCTGTAGAAGTCACCATTGTTGTGCACGACGACATCATTCCGTGGCGTTATCCAGCTAAGCGCGAAC
TGCAATTTGGAGAATGGCAGCGCAATGACATTCTTGCAGGTATCTTCGAGCCAGCCACGATCGACATTGA
TCTGGCTATCTTGCTGACAAAAGCAAGAGAACATAGCGTTGCCTTGGTAGGTCCAGCGGCGGAGGAACTC
TTTGATCCGGTTCCTGAACAGGATCTATTTGAGGCGCTAAATGAAACCTTAACGCTATGGAACTCGCCGC
CCGACTGGGCTGGCGATGAGCGAAATGTAGTGCTTACGTTGTCCCGCATTTGGTACAGCGCAGTAACCGG
CAAAATCGCGCCGAAGGATGTCGCTGCCGACTGGGCAATGGAGCGCCTGCCGGCCCAGTATCAGCCCGTC
ATACTTGAAGCTAGACAGGCTTATCTTGGACAAGAAGAAGATCGCTTGGCCTCGCGCGCAGATCAGTTGG
AAGAATTTGTCCATTACGTAAAAGGCGAGATCACCAAGGTAGTCGGCAAATAACTGTCAGACCAAGTTTA
CTCATATATACTTTAGATTGATTTAAAACTTCATTTTTAATTTAAAAGGATCTAGGTGAAGATCCTTTTT
GATAATCTCATGACCAAAATCCCTTAACGTGAGTTTTCGTTCCACTGAGCGTCAGACCCCGTAGAAAAGA
TCAAAGGATCTTCTTGAGATCCTTTTTTTCTGCGCGTAATCTGCTGCTTGCAAACAAAAAAACCACCGCT
ACCAGCGGTGGTTTGTTTGCCGGATCAAGAGCTACCAACTCTTTTTCCGAAGGTAACTGGCTTCAGCAGA
GCGCAGATACCAAATACTGTTCTTCTAGTGTAGCCGTAGTTAGGCCACCACTTCAAGAACTCTGTAGCAC
CGCCTACATACCTCGCTCTGCTAATCCTGTTACCAGTGGCTGCTGCCAGTGGCGATAAGTCGTGTCTTAC
CGGGTTGGACTCAAGACGATAGTTACCGGATAAGGCGCAGCGGTCGGGCTGAACGGGGGGTTCGTGCACA
CAGCCCAGCTTGGAGCGAACGACCTACACCGAACTGAGATACCTACAGCGTGAGCTATGAGAAAGCGCCA
CGCTTCCCGAAGGGAGAAAGGCGGACAGGTATCCGGTAAGCGGCAGGGTCGGAACAGGAGAGCGCACGAG
GGAGCTTCCAGGGGGAAACGCCTGGTATCTTTATAGTCCTGTCGGGTTTCGCCACCTCTGACTTGAGCGT
CGATTTTTGTGATGCTCGTCAGGGGGGCGGAGCCTATGGAAAAACGCCAGCAACGCGGCCTTTTTACGGT
TCCTGGCCTTTTGCTGGCCTTTTGCTCACATGTTCTTTCCTGCGTTATCCCCTGATTCTGTGGATAACCG
TATTACCGCCTTTGAGTGAGCTGATACCGCTCGCCGCAGCCGAACGACCGAGCGCAGCGAGTCAGTGAGC
GAGGAAGCGGAAGAGCGCCCAATACGCAAACCGCCTCTCCCCGCGCGTTGGCCGATTCATTAATCACTCT
GTGGTCTCAGGAGGTGAGAAATTTACCAAATACCTATAAATAATGTATCAGCCGTATATAAATAACGTAT
AAGAGATGTTTATACACTATTATATATTACTTATATAATGTTATACATTATTATACACTATTATACAAAT
GAATCATATCAATGGAGCTTCACTGATTCTTCTTCTTCTTTGGGCATCTTCTGAAATTCAACTCAAATCT
ACCTCAAATCTGCTCCAAATTATTTTAAATTTGAGTTTTGAACTTCTCTTGACGATCCCAATCAATTGGG
CCAACACCTAATCCAAACAACTAACAAAATCGAAAAATCTAATTTTAAAATTGAAGCTTCAAATGACCTT
TAATGGTGACTCCAAAAATAATAATTCTCTTACGTGGTATTTTTTCTTCTCATCTTAATAGTGATTATCA
ATTTTGAATATGGAAGGAGAATTAAAAAATATATATAATGGTAGGGAAACTTTGGGGTGCAAAGTCGTGA
AAGAAGAGGAAGAAGAAGAACGAAGAAAAGAAAAAAATAGGGTGGGCTAACTGGTGAAATTTTTTTCCAA
ATTATATATAACCTAGGCTATATCATGTAAGAACTTCAAATGTGGGCCATTTTTTGATGGATTGTTGGAC
CAAATGACAAGGAGCGTAATTCCCCCTTCATTTTATATGGCACACTAGGATATTATGAGTTTAATAAATA
AAGAATTTTTTTTATGATTTTAAACATGTCGTGACTATAAAATTGTGTTATTAAAGTAAACTAAGAAGTT
TGAAGTTAGATTATATCAATTATATAGATTTGTTTTTTTTTTGACACCAACTAACAAGAAAAAGTTGTCA
TATAAAGCATAAGCATGCGCGCTTTTTGTCCTAGGTTATTTTTGATTGAAGCATATGCTTGATTTAAGCA
AAGAAGAAGGATATCCTGTGGATACTTATCCTCAATTTCTTGTTGTAGCCACTGAGCGCTTAGGATTAAA
CGTCATTTAATTCACATTGTGCGCTGAGTCTATATATGGGAGTTACATACACCAAAACAGTACCATGAAA
ACACAACCAAAATTTGCAGTAAAAAGCAAAC
Features (pLannotate 1.2.2; 6 found; start..end, strand, type, name):
    126..230     +  promoter       AmpR promoter: bla
    221..301     -  CDS            int (fragment): INT2_ECOLX - Protein inferred from homology: Swiss-Prot protein existence level 3. Putative integrase believed to be involved in the insertion of antibiotic resistance genes into plasmids and transposons. From Escherichia coli.
    389..445     +  CDS            GmR (fragment): gentamycin acetyltransferase; aacC1; confers resistance to gentamycin
    452..1240    +  CDS            aadA: S3AD_ECOLX - Experimental evidence at protein level: Swiss-Prot protein existence level 1. Mediates bacterial resistance to the antibiotics streptomycin and spectinomycin. From Escherichia coli.
   1414..2002    +  rep_origin     ori: high-copy-number ColE1/pMB1/pBR322/pUC origin of replication
   2185..2234    +  CDS            lacI (fragment): lac repressor; lacI; The lac repressor binds to the lac operator to inhibit transcription in E. coli. This inhibition can be relieved by adding lactose or isopropyl-β-D-thiogalactopyranoside (IPTG).
