[The description below was written by a language model from this plasmid's Addgene catalogue record and pLannotate feature annotations shown in this document.]
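Description:
pL0-NbPT5bPro is a MoClo Golden Gate level 0 part plasmid that stores a plant promoter as a standardised, reusable module. The backbone is pICH41295, a small pUC19-derived level 0 acceptor designed for combined promoter plus 5′ UTR (Pro+5U) modules. It is maintained in E. coli at high copy through a ColE1/pUC-type origin and selected with spectinomycin. The feature table shows an intact aadA streptomycin/spectinomycin resistance gene downstream of a bla-type promoter. Short fragments annotated as an integrase, a gentamicin acetyltransferase and lacI are also present. These are too small to be functional and are most likely remnants of how the resistance cassette and backbone were built. Although catalogued as a bacterial expression vector, the plasmid has no expression cassette of its own and serves as a parts carrier.

The insert is 1068 bp of Nicotiana benthamiana sequence lying immediately upstream of the start codon of Phosphate Transporter 5b (PT5b). It was cloned with the type IIS enzyme BpiI, and both sites were destroyed in the process. The automated annotation does not label the promoter, but an unannotated stretch following the lacI fragment is large enough to hold it, and the sequenced length agrees closely with the stated total size. In the MoClo scheme, a level 0 promoter part like this is combined in a later Golden Gate step with coding sequence and terminator modules to assemble a level 1 transcription unit. The associated publication describes betalain pigments as in vivo visual reporters of arbuscular mycorrhizal colonisation, which suggests this promoter was used to drive such reporter genes in plants. The record does not describe the promoter's expression pattern or the downstream assemblies.
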