Addgene plasmid #159416: pL0-NbPT5bPro
Purpose: Nicotiana benthamiana PT5b promoter sequence (1068 bp immediately upstream of start codon) in pICH41295 MoClo Golden Gate level 0 acceptor for Pro+5U modules.
Depositing lab: Sam Brockington. Depositing organization: University of Cambridge. Publication: MycoRed: Betalain pigments enable in vivo real-time visualisation of arbuscular mycorrhizal colonisation. Timoneda A, Yunusov T, Quan C, Gavrin A, Brockington SF, Schornack S. PLoS Biol. 2021 Jul 14;19(7):e3001326. doi: 10.1371/journal.pbio.3001326. PubMed 34260583.
Backbone
  Vector backbone: pICH41295
  Backbone manufacturer: 47997 (Sylvestre Marillonnet)
  Backbone size w/o insert (bp): 2251
  Total vector size (bp): 3319
  Vector type: Bacterial Expression ; pUC19-derived
Growth in bacteria
  Bacterial resistance: Spectinomycin, 50 μg/mL
  Growth temperature: 37°C
  Growth strain: DH5alpha
  Copy number: High Copy
Gene/Insert
  Gene/Insert name: NbPT5b Promoter (alt name: Phosphate Transporter 5b Promoter)
  Species: Nicotiana benthamiana
  Insert size (bp): 1068
  Cloning method: Restriction Enzyme; 5′ cloning site BpiI (destroyed during cloning); 3′ cloning site BpiI (destroyed during cloning)
  Sequencing primers: 5′ MoClo_lv0_F0015: CGTTATCCCCTGATTCTGTGGATAAC; 3′ MoClo_lv0_R0016: GTCTCATGAGCGGATACATATTTGAATG
Terms and licenses: Academic/Nonprofit Terms; Industry Terms: Not Available to Industry
How to cite: pL0-NbPT5bPro was a gift from Sam Brockington (Addgene plasmid # 159416 ; http://n2t.net/addgene:159416 ; RRID:Addgene_159416)
